Addgene plasmid #120319: Septin 11 isoform III
Purpose: Septin 11 isoform III mammalian expression
Depositing lab: Angel de Blas. Depositing organization: University of Connecticut. Publication: Septin 11 is present in GABAergic synapses and plays a functional role in the cytoarchitecture of neurons and GABAergic synaptic connectivity. Li X, Serwanski DR, Miralles CP, Nagata K, De Blas AL. J Biol Chem. 2009 Jun 19;284(25):17253-65. doi: 10.1074/jbc.M109.008870. Epub 2009 Apr 20. PubMed 19380581.
Backbone
  Vector backbone: pCDNA3.1(+)
  Vector type: Mammalian Expression
Growth in bacteria
  Bacterial resistance: Ampicillin, 100 μg/mL
  Growth temperature: 37°C
  Growth strain: DH5alpha
  Copy number: High Copy
Gene/Insert
  Gene/Insert name: SEPT11
  Species: R. norvegicus (rat)
  Entrez Gene: Sept11
  Cloning method: Restriction Enzyme; 5′ cloning site HindIII (unknown if destroyed); 3′ cloning site EcoRI (unknown if destroyed)
  Sequencing primers: 5′ unknown
Resource information
  A portion of this plasmid was derived from a plasmid made by: Insert was originally cloned in Angel de Blas's lab.
Terms and licenses: Academic/Nonprofit Terms; Industry Terms: Not Available to Industry
How to cite: Septin 11 isoform III was a gift from Angel de Blas (Addgene plasmid # 120319 ; http://n2t.net/addgene:120319 ; RRID:Addgene_120319)
