[The description below was written by a language model from this plasmid's Addgene catalogue record and pLannotate feature annotations shown in this document.]
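Description:
Septin 11 isoform III is a mammalian expression plasmid built on the pcDNA3.1(+) backbone, carrying a rat (Rattus norvegicus) Sept11 cDNA inserted between the HindIII and EcoRI sites of the polylinker. It is propagated in E. coli as a high-copy plasmid through a ColE1/pUC-type origin and selected with ampicillin via the β-lactamase gene and its native promoter. An f1 phage origin is also present, which in principle permits single-stranded DNA production.

In the sequenced record of about 7.5 kb, the septin 11 open reading frame lies downstream of the human cytomegalovirus immediate-early enhancer and promoter and is followed by the bovine growth hormone polyadenylation signal, giving strong constitutive expression in transfected mammalian cells. A T7 promoter between the CMV promoter and the insert allows in vitro transcription. The annotation software matched the coding sequence to the mouse septin 11 protein, which reflects homology-based labelling; the catalogue entry gives rat as the source species. There is a stretch of several hundred unannotated bases between the end of the coding sequence and the poly(A) signal, possibly 3′ untranslated cDNA, though the record does not say. No epitope tag or fluorescent fusion is annotated or mentioned. A separate SV40 early promoter drives the neomycin phosphotransferase gene with an SV40 poly(A) signal, permitting G418 selection of stable lines. Short fragment hits (HIV-1 LTR, ble, lacI, bom) appear to be backbone remnants or annotation artefacts rather than functional parts.

The construct is intended for expressing this septin 11 isoform in mammalian cells. The associated publication concerns the presence of septin 11 at GABAergic synapses and its role in neuronal cytoarchitecture and GABAergic synaptic connectivity.
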