Features (pLannotate 1.2.2; 20 found; start..end, strand, type, name):
     28..80      -  misc_feature   bom (fragment): basis of mobility region from pBR322
    235..614     +  enhancer       CMV enhancer: human cytomegalovirus immediate early enhancer
    615..818     +  promoter       CMV promoter: human cytomegalovirus (CMV) immediate early promoter
    814..847     +  LTR            5' LTR (truncated) (fragment): truncated 5' long terminal repeat (LTR) from HIV-1
    863..881     +  promoter       T7 promoter: promoter for bacteriophage T7 RNA polymerase
    964..2256    +  CDS            Septin11: SEP11_MOUSE - Also known as D5Ertd606e From Mus musculus (Mouse).
   3069..3293    +  polyA_signal   bGH poly(A) signal: bovine growth hormone polyadenylation signal
   3297..3318    +  promoter       SV40 promoter (fragment): SV40 enhancer and early promoter
   3339..3767    +  rep_origin     f1 ori (sequence partly withheld): f1 bacteriophage origin of replication; arrow indicates direction of (+) strand synthesis
   3781..4110    +  promoter       SV40 promoter: SV40 enhancer and early promoter
   4177..4968    +  CDS            neo: KKA2_KLEPN - Also known as kan, nptII. Experimental evidence at protein level: Swiss-Prot protein existence level 1. Resistance to kanamycin, neomycin, paromomycin, ribostamycin, butirosin and gentamicin B. From Klebsiella pneumoniae.
   4992..5150    +  CDS            ble (fragment): BLE_KLEPN - Experimental evidence at protein level: Swiss-Prot protein existence level 1. Binding protein with a strong affinity to the bleomycin family of antibiotics. Binds to CL990; an antimitotic-antibiotic compound. From Klebsiella pneumoniae.
   5145..5266    +  polyA_signal   SV40 poly(A) signal: SV40 polyadenylation signal
   5339..5355    -  protein_bind   lac operator: The lac repressor binds to the lac operator to inhibit transcription in E. coli. This inhibition can be relieved by adding lactose or isopropyl-β-D-thiogalactopyranoside (IPTG). lac repressor encoded by lacI
   5363..5393    -  promoter       lac promoter: promoter for the E. coli lac operon
   5408..5429    -  protein_bind   CAP binding site: CAP binding activates transcription in the presence of cAMP. E. coli catabolite activator protein
   5442..5534    -  CDS            lacI (fragment): lac repressor; lacI; The lac repressor binds to the lac operator to inhibit transcription in E. coli. This inhibition can be relieved by adding lactose or isopropyl-β-D-thiogalactopyranoside (IPTG).
   5717..6305    -  rep_origin     ori: high-copy-number ColE1/pMB1/pBR322/pUC origin of replication
   6476..7336    -  CDS            AmpR: β-lactamase; bla; confers resistance to ampicillin, carbenicillin, and related antibiotics
   7337..7441    -  promoter       AmpR promoter: bla
>Addgene plasmid #120319 | Septin 11 isoform III | addgene full sequence | sequence record 233737 | Addgene NGS Result
GACGGATCGGGAGATCTCCCGATCCCCTATGGTGCACTCTCAGTACAATCTGCTCTGATGCCGCATAGTT
AAGCCAGTATCTGCTCCCTGCTTGTGTGTTGGAGGTCGCTGAGTAGTGCGCGAGCAAAATTTAAGCTACA
ACAAGGCAAGGCTTGACCGACAATTGCATGAAGAATCTGCTTAGGGTTAGGCGTTTTGCGCTGCTTCGCG
ATGTACGGGCCAGATATACGCGTTGACATTGATTATTGACTAGTTATTAATAGTAATCAATTACGGGGTC
ATTAGTTCATAGCCCATATATGGAGTTCCGCGTTACATAACTTACGGTAAATGGCCCGCCTGGCTGACCG
CCCAACGACCCCCGCCCATTGACGTCAATAATGACGTATGTTCCCATAGTAACGCCAATAGGGACTTTCC
ATTGACGTCAATGGGTGGAGTATTTACGGTAAACTGCCCACTTGGCAGTACATCAAGTGTATCATATGCC
AAGTACGCCCCCTATTGACGTCAATGACGGTAAATGGCCCGCCTGGCATTATGCCCAGTACATGACCTTA
TGGGACTTTCCTACTTGGCAGTACATCTACGTATTAGTCATCGCTATTACCATGGTGATGCGGTTTTGGC
AGTACATCAATGGGCGTGGATAGCGGTTTGACTCACGGGGATTTCCAAGTCTCCACCCCATTGACGTCAA
TGGGAGTTTGTTTTGGCACCAAAATCAACGGGACTTTCCAAAATGTCGTAACAACTCCGCCCCATTGACG
CAAATGGGCGGTAGGCGTGTACGGTGGGAGGTCTATATAAGCAGAGCTCTCTGGCTAACTAGAGAACCCA
CTGCTTACTGGCTTATCGAAATTAATACGACTCACTATAGGGAGACCCAAGCTGGCTAGCGTTTAAACTT
AAGCTTGGTACCGAGCTCGGATCCACTAGTCCAGTGTGGTGGAATTCGCCCTTATGGCCGTGGCGGTGGG
GAGACCGAGTAATGAAGAACTGCGAAACTTATCACTTTCTGGCCATGTTGGATTTGACAGTCTCCCTGAC
CAGCTGGTCAACAAATCCACTTCTCAAGGATTCTGTTTCAACATCCTGTGTGTGGGAGAGACAGGTATTG
GCAAATCCACATTGATGGACACTTTATTCAACACCAAATTTGAAAGTGACCCAGCTACTCACAACGAACC
AGGTGTCCGGTTAAAAGCCAGAAGTTACGAACTGCAGGAAAGCAACGTACGGCTGAAGCTAACCATTGTT
GACACAGTGGGATTTGGAGACCAGATTAATAAAGACGACAGCTATAAGCCCATAGTGGAGTACATTGACG
CCCAGTTTGAGGCCTACTTGCAAGAGGAATTGAAAATTAAGCGTTCTCTCTTCAACTACCACGACACGAG
GATTCACGCCTGCCTTTACTTTATCGCCCCCACGGGACATTCACTGAAGTCCCTGGACCTGGTCACCATG
AAGAAGCTGGACAGCAAGGTGAACATCATCCCAATCATTGCGAAAGCCGACACCATCGCCAAGAACGAAT
TGCACAAGTTCAAGAGTAAGATCATGAGTGAACTCGTGAGCAACGGAGTCCAGATATATCAGTTCCCCAC
CGATGAGGAAACGGTGGCCGAGATTAATGCAACGATGAGTGTCCATCTCCCATTTGCAGTGGTTGGCAGT
ACCGAAGAGGTGAAGATTGGCAACAAGATGGCGAAGGCCAGGCAGTACCCTTGGGGTGTGGTGCAGGTTG
AGAACGAAAACCACTGTGATTTTGTGAAGCTGAGGGAGATGCTGATCCGAGTGAACATGGAGGACCTGCG
AGAGCAGACGCACACTCGCCACTACGAGTTGTATCGGCGCTGTAAGCTCGAGGAGATGGGCTTCAAGGAC
ACTGACCCTGACAGCAAGCCCTTCAGTCTTCAGGAGACATATGAAGCAAAGAGGAATGAGTTCCTGGGAG
AGCTGCAGAAGAAGGAGGAGGAGATGAGACAGATGTTTGTCATGAGAGTGAAGGAGAAAGAGGCGGAGCT
CAAGGAGGCGGAGAAAGAGCTTCATGAGAAGTTTGACCTCCTGAAGCGGACTCACCAAGAGGAGAAGAAA
AAGGTGGAAGACAAGAAGAAGGAGCTTGAGGAGGAGGTGAGCAACTTCCAGAAGAAGAAGGCGGCGGCTC
AGCTCTTGCAGTCGCAGGCCCAGCAGTCTGGGGCCCAGCAGACCAAGAAGGACAAGGATAAGAAAAATCC
CTGGCTCTGCACGGAATAAACGATACTCTCAAATCTAACTGGACGTGCTTTCGCCCTTGCATCTTCTTCT
TTACGTAGCCATCACGTTGCCAAGCCCTACTCTCTCTTAATGGACAGCATTAGAAGAGCGGGAGCTGTCT
GTTCACGAGTTGGGGAAGAGTTACCTCATCTCCACCATCGCCTCCCATTCTTTAAAGTCTGGGTCAAACA
TTGCACTGCTGTTTGTAATTGTCAATGTCTGTTTACAAACCACCACCCTCAGTGGCTACCGAAGTGACTT
CAACTACCAAACAAAATAACAATAATATTAAGAGTGGAATAGAAAATGTAGGCCCAAACCTGGGGACTTG
GGCTTGAATCCTCTTGCTTATTAGCTGCCATTTCTTGAACCTCCTGATCTAAGACCTTATGGACCGAAGA
GAGCATGTACCTCACTTGAGGTTGTCATCACCTGCAGGGCAAACATAGCACAAGGTACCCCCTGGTCTCT
ATCCTATGGGCAAATTTCACCAACCCCATCAGGATCTAAAGCTCTTAGCAGGTCATCAGAACGGGGCAAC
CCTTGCTGCCTCCTATTGGTTTTGTGGGTTGTTCTGGTGTGGGATTTTAGAAAAGGAAAAAAAAAAAAAA
GAAAGGTATTGCATGCACAGAGGTGCCTGCAGTTTTCCCTCTGGAACATCCTATTGATACGGTGTTTTTA
TTTTTCAGCTGACCATCTGCCTCTTGAGAGAAAGAAGTGGGCATCCAAGGGCGAATTCTGCAGATATCCA
GCACAGTGGCGGCCGCTCGAGTCTAGAGGGCCCGTTTAAACCCGCTGATCAGCCTCGACTGTGCCTTCTA
GTTGCCAGCCATCTGTTGTTTGCCCCTCCCCCGTGCCTTCCTTGACCCTGGAAGGTGCCACTCCCACTGT
CCTTTCCTAATAAAATGAGGAAATTGCATCGCATTGTCTGAGTAGGTGTCATTCTATTCTGGGGGGTGGG
GTGGGGCAGGACAGCAAGGGGGAGGATTGGGAAGACAATAGCAGGCATGCTGGGGATGCGGTGGGCTCTA
TGGCTTCTGAGGCGGAAAGAACCAGCTGGGGCTCTAGGGGGTATCCCC
[124 nt withheld, positions 3339-3462]
C
[91 nt withheld, positions 3464-3554]
A
[49 nt withheld, positions 3556-3604]
CCTTTGACGTTGGAGTCCACGTTCTTT
[37 nt withheld, positions 3632-3668]
ACCCTATCTCGGTCTATTCTTTTGATTTATAAGGGATTTTGCCGATTTCGGCCTATTGGTTAAAAAATGA
GCTGATTTAACAAAAATTTAACGCGAATTAATTCTGTGGAATGTGTGTCAGTTAGGGTGTGGAAAGTCCC
CAGGCTCCCCAGCAGGCAGAAGTATGCAAAGCATGCATCTCAATTAGTCAGCAACCAGGTGTGGAAAGTC
CCCAGGCTCCCCAGCAGGCAGAAGTATGCAAAGCATGCATCTCAATTAGTCAGCAACCATAGTCCCGCCC
CTAACTCCGCCCATCCCGCCCCTAACTCCGCCCAGTTCCGCCCATTCTCCGCCCCATGGCTGACTAATTT
TTTTTATTTATGCAGAGGCCGAGGCCGCCTCTGCCTCTGAGCTATTCCAGAAGTAGTGAGGAGGCTTTTT
TGGAGGCCTAGGCTTTTGCAAAAAGCTCCCGGGAGCTTGTATATCCATTTTCGGATCTGATCAAGAGACA
GGATGAGGATCGTTTCGCATGATTGAACAAGATGGATTGCACGCAGGTTCTCCGGCCGCTTGGGTGGAGA
GGCTATTCGGCTATGACTGGGCACAACAGACAATCGGCTGCTCTGATGCCGCCGTGTTCCGGCTGTCAGC
GCAGGGGCGCCCGGTTCTTTTTGTCAAGACCGACCTGTCCGGTGCCCTGAATGAACTGCAGGACGAGGCA
GCGCGGCTATCGTGGCTGGCCACGACGGGCGTTCCTTGCGCAGCTGTGCTCGACGTTGTCACTGAAGCGG
GAAGGGACTGGCTGCTATTGGGCGAAGTGCCGGGGCAGGATCTCCTGTCATCTCACCTTGCTCCTGCCGA
GAAAGTATCCATCATGGCTGATGCAATGCGGCGGCTGCATACGCTTGATCCGGCTACCTGCCCATTCGAC
CACCAAGCGAAACATCGCATCGAGCGAGCACGTACTCGGATGGAAGCCGGTCTTGTCGATCAGGATGATC
TGGACGAAGAGCATCAGGGGCTCGCGCCAGCCGAACTGTTCGCCAGGCTCAAGGCGCGCATGCCCGACGG
CGAGGATCTCGTCGTGACCCATGGCGATGCCTGCTTGCCGAATATCATGGTGGAAAATGGCCGCTTTTCT
GGATTCATCGACTGTGGCCGGCTGGGTGTGGCGGACCGCTATCAGGACATAGCGTTGGCTACCCGTGATA
TTGCTGAAGAGCTTGGCGGCGAATGGGCTGACCGCTTCCTCGTGCTTTACGGTATCGCCGCTCCCGATTC
GCAGCGCATCGCCTTCTATCGCCTTCTTGACGAGTTCTTCTGAGCGGGACTCTGGGGTTCGAAATGACCG
ACCAAGCGACGCCCAACCTGCCATCACGAGATTTCGATTCCACCGCCGCCTTCTATGAAAGGTTGGGCTT
CGGAATCGTTTTCCGGGACGCCGGCTGGATGATCCTCCAGCGCGGGGATCTCATGCTGGAGTTCTTCGCC
CACCCCAACTTGTTTATTGCAGCTTATAATGGTTACAAATAAAGCAATAGCATCACAAATTTCACAAATA
AAGCATTTTTTTCACTGCATTCTAGTTGTGGTTTGTCCAAACTCATCAATGTATCTTATCATGTCTGTAT
ACCGTCGACCTCTAGCTAGAGCTTGGCGTAATCATGGTCATAGCTGTTTCCTGTGTGAAATTGTTATCCG
CTCACAATTCCACACAACATACGAGCCGGAAGCATAAAGTGTAAAGCCTGGGGTGCCTAATGAGTGAGCT
AACTCACATTAATTGCGTTGCGCTCACTGCCCGCTTTCCAGTCGGGAAACCTGTCGTGCCAGCTGCATTA
ATGAATCGGCCAACGCGCGGGGAGAGGCGGTTTGCGTATTGGGCGCTCTTCCGCTTCCTCGCTCACTGAC
TCGCTGCGCTCGGTCGTTCGGCTGCGGCGAGCGGTATCAGCTCACTCAAAGGCGGTAATACGGTTATCCA
CAGAATCAGGGGATAACGCAGGAAAGAACATGTGAGCAAAAGGCCAGCAAAAGGCCAGGAACCGTAAAAA
GGCCGCGTTGCTGGCGTTTTTCCATAGGCTCCGCCCCCCTGACGAGCATCACAAAAATCGACGCTCAAGT
CAGAGGTGGCGAAACCCGACAGGACTATAAAGATACCAGGCGTTTCCCCCTGGAAGCTCCCTCGTGCGCT
CTCCTGTTCCGACCCTGCCGCTTACCGGATACCTGTCCGCCTTTCTCCCTTCGGGAAGCGTGGCGCTTTC
TCATAGCTCACGCTGTAGGTATCTCAGTTCGGTGTAGGTCGTTCGCTCCAAGCTGGGCTGTGTGCACGAA
CCCCCCGTTCAGCCCGACCGCTGCGCCTTATCCGGTAACTATCGTCTTGAGTCCAACCCGGTAAGACACG
ACTTATCGCCACTGGCAGCAGCCACTGGTAACAGGATTAGCAGAGCGAGGTATGTAGGCGGTGCTACAGA
GTTCTTGAAGTGGTGGCCTAACTACGGCTACACTAGAAGAACAGTATTTGGTATCTGCGCTCTGCTGAAG
CCAGTTACCTTCGGAAAAAGAGTTGGTAGCTCTTGATCCGGCAAACAAACCACCGCTGGTAGCGGTGGTT
TTTTTGTTTGCAAGCAGCAGATTACGCGCAGAAAAAAAGGATCTCAAGAAGATCCTTTGATCTTTTCTAC
GGGGTCTGACGCTCAGTGGAACGAAAACTCACGTTAAGGGATTTTGGTCATGAGATTATCAAAAAGGATC
TTCACCTAGATCCTTTTAAATTAAAAATGAAGTTTTAAATCAATCTAAAGTATATATGAGTAAACTTGGT
CTGACAGTTACCAATGCTTAATCAGTGAGGCACCTATCTCAGCGATCTGTCTATTTCGTTCATCCATAGT
TGCCTGACTCCCCGTCGTGTAGATAACTACGATACGGGAGGGCTTACCATCTGGCCCCAGTGCTGCAATG
ATACCGCGAGACCCACGCTCACCGGCTCCAGATTTATCAGCAATAAACCAGCCAGCCGGAAGGGCCGAGC
GCAGAAGTGGTCCTGCAACTTTATCCGCCTCCATCCAGTCTATTAATTGTTGCCGGGAAGCTAGAGTAAG
TAGTTCGCCAGTTAATAGTTTGCGCAACGTTGTTGCCATTGCTACAGGCATCGTGGTGTCACGCTCGTCG
TTTGGTATGGCTTCATTCAGCTCCGGTTCCCAACGATCAAGGCGAGTTACATGATCCCCCATGTTGTGCA
AAAAAGCGGTTAGCTCCTTCGGTCCTCCGATCGTTGTCAGAAGTAAGTTGGCCGCAGTGTTATCACTCAT
GGTTATGGCAGCACTGCATAATTCTCTTACTGTCATGCCATCCGTAAGATGCTTTTCTGTGACTGGTGAG
TACTCAACCAAGTCATTCTGAGAATAGTGTATGCGGCGACCGAGTTGCTCTTGCCCGGCGTCAATACGGG
ATAATACCGCGCCACATAGCAGAACTTTAAAAGTGCTCATCATTGGAAAACGTTCTTCGGGGCGAAAACT
CTCAAGGATCTTACCGCTGTTGAGATCCAGTTCGATGTAACCCACTCGTGCACCCAACTGATCTTCAGCA
TCTTTTACTTTCACCAGCGTTTCTGGGTGAGCAAAAACAGGAAGGCAAAATGCCGCAAAAAAGGGAATAA
GGGCGACACGGAAATGTTGAATACTCATACTCTTCCTTTTTCAATATTATTGAAGCATTTATCAGGGTTA
TTGTCTCATGAGCGGATACATATTTGAATGTATTTAGAAAAATAAACAAATAGGGGTTCCGCGCACATTT
CCCCGAAAAGTGCCACCTGACGTC
